Addgene plasmid #149414: pAAV-TBG-Cyto-TurboID
Purpose: Hepatocyte-specific expression of cytosolic TurboID, N-term V5 tag, in AAV expression plasmid. Amp selection
Depositing lab: Jonathan Long. Depositing organization: Stanford University. Publication: Cell type-selective secretome profiling in vivo. Wei W, Riley NM, Yang AC, Kim JT, Terrell SM, Li VL, Garcia-Contreras M, Bertozzi CR, Long JZ. Nat Chem Biol. 2021 Mar;17(3):326-334. doi: 10.1038/s41589-020-00698-y. Epub 2020 Nov 16. PubMed 33199915.
Backbone
  Vector backbone: AAV
  Total vector size (bp): 5947
  Vector type: AAV
Growth in bacteria
  Bacterial resistance: Ampicillin, 100 μg/mL
  Growth temperature: 37°C
  Growth strain: NEB Stable
  Copy number: Unknown
Gene/Insert
  Gene/Insert name: Cyto-TurboID
  Insert size (bp): 1047
  Promoter: TBG
  Tag / fusion protein: V5 (N terminal on insert)
  Cloning method: Restriction Enzyme; 5′ cloning site NotI (not destroyed); 3′ cloning site HindIII (not destroyed)
  Sequencing primers: 5′ aaactgggcttgtcgagaca; 3′ gcagcgtatccacatag
Terms and licenses: Academic/Nonprofit Terms; Industry Terms: Not Available to Industry
How to cite: pAAV-TBG-Cyto-TurboID was a gift from Jonathan Long (Addgene plasmid # 149414 ; http://n2t.net/addgene:149414 ; RRID:Addgene_149414)
