[The description below was written by a language model from this plasmid's Addgene catalogue record and the feature table of its GenBank file.]
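Description:
pAAV-TBG-Cyto-TurboID is a 5.9 kb AAV transfer plasmid for hepatocyte-restricted expression of a cytosolic proximity-labelling enzyme. It is maintained in E. coli through a high-copy ColE1/pUC-type origin and selected with ampicillin via the beta-lactamase gene. An f1 phage origin and remnants of a lac promoter/operator region with M13 primer sites are also present from the parental cloning backbone. Two AAV2 inverted terminal repeats flank the expression cassette. They define the segment that is replicated and packaged into recombinant AAV particles when rep, cap and helper functions are supplied in trans.

Between the ITRs, the human thyroxine-binding globulin (TBG) promoter, which is active in hepatocytes, drives transcription through a chimeric beta-globin/immunoglobulin heavy chain intron that generally improves mRNA processing and expression. The open reading frame, cloned between NotI and HindIII, consists of an N-terminal V5 epitope tag, TurboID (an engineered, catalytically enhanced E. coli biotin ligase) and a C-terminal nuclear export signal from HIV Rev, which keeps the enzyme in the cytosol. A bovine growth hormone polyadenylation signal terminates the transcript. A WPRE primer site lies downstream of the coding region, suggesting a WPRE post-transcriptional element, although no such feature is explicitly annotated. The short reverse-strand "Factor Xa site" in the same region is probably an incidental sequence match.

According to the record and its associated publication on cell type-selective secretome profiling in vivo, the construct is used to biotinylate cytosolic proteins specifically in liver cells. Labelled proteins can then be captured through biotin and the enzyme detected through its V5 tag.
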