LOCUS       Exported 5947 bp ds-DNA circular SYN 12-MAY-2021
DEFINITION  Hepatocyte-specific expression of cytosolic TurboID, N-term V5 tag,
            in AAV expression plasmid. Amp selection.
ACCESSION   .
VERSION     .
KEYWORDS    pAAV-TBG-Cyto-TurboID
SOURCE      synthetic DNA construct
  ORGANISM  synthetic DNA construct
REFERENCE   1 (bases 1 to 5947)
  AUTHORS   Wei W, Riley NM, Yang AC, Kim JT, Terrell SM, Li VL,
            Garcia-Contreras M, Bertozzi CR, Long JZ.
  TITLE     Cell type-selective secretome profiling in vivo
  JOURNAL   Nature Chemical Biology. 2020
REFERENCE   2 (bases 1 to 5947)
  AUTHORS   .
  TITLE     Direct Submission
  JOURNAL   Exported May 12, 2021 from SnapGene Server 1.1.58
            http://www.snapgene.com
FEATURES             Location/Qualifiers
     source          1..5947
                     /organism="synthetic DNA construct"
                     /mol_type="other DNA"
     protein_bind    49..70
                     /label=CAP binding site
                     /bound_moiety="E. coli catabolite activator protein"
                     /note="CAP binding activates transcription in the presence
                     of cAMP."
     promoter        85..115
                     /label=lac promoter
                     /note="promoter for the E. coli lac operon"
     protein_bind    123..139
                     /label=lac operator
                     /bound_moiety="lac repressor encoded by lacI"
                     /note="The lac repressor binds to the lac operator to
                     inhibit transcription in E. coli. This inhibition can be
                     relieved by adding lactose or
                     isopropyl-beta-D-thiogalactopyranoside (IPTG)."
     primer_bind     128..150
                     /label=M13/pUC Reverse
                     /note="In lacZ gene"
     primer_bind     147..163
                     /label=M13 rev
                     /note="common sequencing primer, one of multiple similar
                     variants"
     primer_bind     147..163
                     /label=M13 Reverse
                     /note="In lacZ gene. Also called M13-rev"
     repeat_region   201..330
                     /label=AAV2 ITR
     promoter        670..1079
                     /label=TBG promoter
                     /note="promoter from the human thyroxine-binding globulin
                     gene (Yan et al., 2012)"
     intron          1139..1271
                     /label=chimeric intron
                     /note="chimera between introns from human beta-globin and
                     immunoglobulin heavy chain genes"
     primer_bind     1254..1273
                     /label=pMT2-F
                     /note="Synthetic intron, forward primer"
     CDS             1291..1332
                     /codon_start=1
                     /product="epitope tag from simian virus 5"
                     /label=V5 tag
                     /translation="GKPIPNPLLGLDST"
     CDS             1339..2295
                     /codon_start=1
                     /product="mutant of the E. coli biotin ligase BioID
                     engineered for improved catalytic efficiency (Branon et
                     al., 2018)"
                     /label=TurboID
                     /translation="KDNTVPLKLIALLANGEFHSGEQLGETLGMSRAAINKHIQTLRDW
                     GVDVFTVPGKGYSLPEPIPLLNAKQILGQLDGGSVAVLPVVDSTNQYLLDRIGELKSGD
                     ACIAEYQQAGRGSRGRKWFSPFGANLYLSMFWRLKRGPAAIGLGPVIGIVMAEALRKLG
                     ADKVRVKWPNDLYLQDRKLAGILVELAGITGDAAQIVIGAGINVAMRRVEESVVNQGWI
                     TLQEAGINLDRNTLAATLIRELRAALELFEQEGLAPYLPRWEKLDNFINRPVKLIIGDK
                     EIFGISRGIDKQGALLLEQDGVIKPWMGGEISLRSAEK"
     CDS             2302..2328
                     /codon_start=1
                     /product="nuclear export signal from the HIV Rev protein
                     (Fischer et al., 1995)"
                     /label=NES
                     /translation="LPPLERLTL"
     primer_bind     complement(2400..2420)
                     /label=WPRE-R
                     /note="WPRE, reverse primer"
     CDS             complement(2818..2829)
                     /codon_start=1
                     /product="Factor Xa recognition and cleavage site"
                     /label=Factor Xa site
                     /translation="IEGR"
     primer_bind     complement(2896..2913)
                     /label=BGH-rev
                     /note="Bovine growth hormone terminator, reverse primer.
                     Also called BGH reverse"
     polyA_signal    2902..3109
                     /label=bGH poly(A) signal
                     /note="bovine growth hormone polyadenylation signal"
     repeat_region   3197..3326
                     /label=AAV2 ITR
     primer_bind     complement(3345..3362)
                     /label=M13 Forward
                     /note="In lacZ gene. Also called M13-F20 or M13 (-21)
                     Forward"
     primer_bind     complement(3345..3361)
                     /label=M13 fwd
                     /note="common sequencing primer, one of multiple similar
                     variants"
     primer_bind     complement(3354..3376)
                     /label=M13/pUC Forward
                     /note="In lacZ gene"
     rep_origin      3503..3958
                     /direction=RIGHT
                     /label=f1 ori
                     /note="f1 bacteriophage origin of replication; arrow
                     indicates direction of (+) strand synthesis"
     primer_bind     complement(3590..3609)
                     /label=F1ori-R
                     /note="F1 origin, reverse primer"
     primer_bind     3800..3821
                     /label=F1ori-F
                     /note="F1 origin, forward primer"
     promoter        3984..4088
                     /gene="bla"
                     /label=AmpR promoter
     CDS             4089..4949
                     /codon_start=1
                     /gene="bla"
                     /product="beta-lactamase"
                     /label=AmpR
                     /note="confers resistance to ampicillin, carbenicillin, and
                     related antibiotics"
                     /translation="MSIQHFRVALIPFFAAFCLPVFAHPETLVKVKDAEDQLGARVGYI
                     ELDLNSGKILESFRPEERFPMMSTFKVLLCGAVLSRIDAGQEQLGRRIHYSQNDLVEYS
                     PVTEKHLTDGMTVRELCSAAITMSDNTAANLLLTTIGGPKELTAFLHNMGDHVTRLDRW
                     EPELNEAIPNDERDTTMPVAMATTLRKLLTGELLTLASRQQLIDWMEADKVAGPLLRSA
                     LPAGWFIADKSGAGERGSRGIIAALGPDGKPSRIVVIYTTGSQATMDERNRQIAEIGAS
                     LIKHW"
     primer_bind     complement(4307..4326)
                     /label=Amp-R
                     /note="Ampicillin resistance gene, reverse primer"
     rep_origin      5120..5708
                     /direction=RIGHT
                     /label=ori
                     /note="high-copy-number ColE1/pMB1/pBR322/pUC origin of
                     replication"
     primer_bind     5609..5628
                     /label=pBR322ori-F
                     /note="pBR322 origin, forward primer"
     primer_bind     5862..5879
                     /label=L4440
                     /note="L4440 vector, forward primer"
ORIGIN
        1 gcacgacagg tttcccgact ggaaagcggg cagtgagcgc aacgcaatta atgtgagtta
       61 gctcactcat taggcacccc aggctttaca ctttatgctt ccggctcgta tgttgtgtgg
      121 aattgtgagc ggataacaat ttcacacagg aaacagctat gaccatgatt acgccagatt
      181 taattaaggc cttaattagg ctgcgcgctc gctcgctcac tgaggccgcc cgggcaaagc
      241 ccgggcgtcg ggcgaccttt ggtcgcccgg cctcagtgag cgagcgagcg cgcagagagg
      301 gagtggccaa ctccatcact aggggttcct tgtagttaat gattaacccg ccatgctact
      361 tatctacgta gccatgctct aggaagatcg gaattcgccc ttaagctagc aggttaattt
      421 ttaaaaagca gtcaaaagtc caagtggccc ttggcagcat ttactctctc tgtttgctct
      481 ggttaataat ctcaggagca caaacattcc agatccaggt taatttttaa aaagcagtca
      541 aaagtccaag tggcccttgg cagcatttac tctctctgtt tgctctggtt aataatctca
      601 ggagcacaaa cattccagat ccggcgcgcc agggctggaa gctacctttg acatcatttc
      661 ctctgcgaat gcatgtataa tttctacaga acctattaga aaggatcacc cagcctctgc
      721 ttttgtacaa ctttccctta aaaaactgcc aattccactg ctgtttggcc caatagtgag
      781 aactttttcc tgctgcctct tggtgctttt gcctatggcc cctattctgc ctgctgaaga
      841 cactcttgcc agcatggact taaacccctc cagctctgac aatcctcttt ctcttttgtt
      901 ttacatgaag ggtctggcag ccaaagcaat cactcaaagt tcaaacctta tcattttttg
      961 ctttgttcct cttggccttg gttttgtaca tcagctttga aaataccatc ccagggttaa
     1021 tgctggggtt aatttataac taagagtgct ctagttttgc aatacaggac atgctataaa
     1081 aatggaaaga tgttgctttc tgagagactg cagaagttgg tcgtgaggca ctgggcaggt
     1141 aagtatcaag gttacaagac aggtttaagg agaccaatag aaactgggct tgtcgagaca
     1201 gagaagactc ttgcgtttct gataggcacc tattggtctt actgacatcc actttgcctt
     1261 tctctccaca ggtgtccagg cggccgcatg ggcaagccca tccccaaccc cctgctgggc
     1321 ctggacagca ccgctagcaa agacaatact gtgcctctga agctgatcgc tctcctggct
     1381 aatggcgagt tccatagtgg cgaacagctg ggagaaaccc tgggcatgtc cagggccgct
     1441 atcaacaagc acattcagac tctgcgcgac tggggcgtgg acgtgttcac cgtgcccgga
     1501 aagggctact ctctgcccga gcctatcccg ctgctgaacg ctaaacagat tctgggacag
     1561 ctggacggcg ggagcgtggc agtcctgcct gtggtcgact ccaccaatca gtacctgctg
     1621 gatcgaatcg gcgagctgaa gagtggggat gcttgcattg cagaatatca gcaggcaggg
     1681 agaggaagca gagggaggaa atggttctct ccttttggag ctaacctgta cctgagtatg
     1741 ttttggcgcc tgaagcgggg accagcagca atcggcctgg gcccggtcat cggaattgtc
     1801 atggcagaag cgctgcgaaa gctgggagca gacaaggtgc gagtcaaatg gcccaatgac
     1861 ctgtatctgc aggatagaaa gctggcaggc atcctggtgg agctggccgg aataacaggc
     1921 gatgctgcac agatcgtcat tggcgccggg attaacgtgg ctatgaggcg cgtggaggaa
     1981 agcgtggtca atcagggctg gatcacactg caggaagcag ggattaacct ggacaggaat
     2041 actctggccg ctacgctgat ccgagagctg cgggcagccc tggaactgtt cgagcaggaa
     2101 ggcctggctc catatctgcc acggtgggag aagctggata acttcatcaa tagacccgtg
     2161 aagctgatca ttggggacaa agagattttc gggattagcc gggggattga taaacaggga
     2221 gccctgctgc tggaacagga cggagttatc aaaccctgga tgggcggaga aatcagtctg
     2281 cggtctgccg aaaagctgca gctgcctccc ctggagcgcc tgaccctgga ctaaaagctt
     2341 ggatccaatc aacctctgga ttacaaaatt tgtgaaagat tgactggtat tcttaactat
     2401 gttgctcctt ttacgctatg tggatacgct gctttaatgc ctttgtatca tgctattgct
     2461 tcccgtatgg ctttcatttt ctcctccttg tataaatcct ggttgctgtc tctttatgag
     2521 gagttgtggc ccgttgtcag gcaacgtggc gtggtgtgca ctgtgtttgc tgacgcaacc
     2581 cccactggtt ggggcattgc caccacctgt cagctccttt ccgggacttt cgctttcccc
     2641 ctccctattg ccacggcgga actcatcgcc gcctgccttg cccgctgctg gacaggggct
     2701 cggctgttgg gcactgacaa ttccgtggtg ttgtcgggga aatcatcgtc ctttccttgg
     2761 ctgctcgcct gtgttgccac ctggattctg cgcgggacgt ccttctgcta cgtcccttcg
     2821 gccctcaatc cagcggacct tccttcccgc ggcctgctgc cggctctgcg gcctcttccg
     2881 cgtcttcgag atctgcctcg actgtgcctt ctagttgcca gccatctgtt gtttgcccct
     2941 cccccgtgcc ttccttgacc ctggaaggtg ccactcccac tgtcctttcc taataaaatg
     3001 aggaaattgc atcgcattgt ctgagtaggt gtcattctat tctggggggt ggggtggggc
     3061 aggacagcaa gggggaggat tgggaagaca atagcaggca tgctggggac tcgagttaag
     3121 ggcgaattcc cgataaggat cttcctagag catggctacg tagataagta gcatggcggg
     3181 ttaatcatta actacaagga acccctagtg atggagttgg ccactccctc tctgcgcgct
     3241 cgctcgctca ctgaggccgg gcgaccaaag gtcgcccgac gcccgggctt tgcccgggcg
     3301 gcctcagtga gcgagcgagc gcgcagcctt aattaaccta attcactggc cgtcgtttta
     3361 caacgtcgtg actgggaaaa ccctggcgtt acccaactta atcgccttgc agcacatccc
     3421 cctttcgcca gctggcgtaa tagcgaagag gcccgcaccg atcgcccttc ccaacagttg
     3481 cgcagcctga atggcgaatg ggnnnnnnnn nnnnnnnnnn nnnnnnnnnn nnnnnnnnnn
     3541 nnnnnnnnnn nnnnnnnnnn nnnnnnnnnn nnnnnnnnnn nnnnnnnnnn nnnnnnnnnn
     3601 nnnnnnnnnn nnnnnnnnnn nnnnnncnnn nnnnnnnnnn nnnnnnnnnn nnnnnnnnnn
     3661 nnnnnnnnnn nnnnnnnnnn nnnnnnnnnn nnnnnnnnnn nnnnnnnnnn nnnnnnnnan
     3721 nnnnnnnnnn nnnnnnnnnn nnnnnnnnnn nnnnnnnnnn nnnnnnnncc tttgacgttg
     3781 gagtccacgt tctttaatag tggactcttg ttccaaactg gaacaacact caaccctatc
     3841 tcggtctatt cttttgattt ataagggatt ttgccgattt cggcctattg gttaaaaaat
     3901 gagctgattt aacaaaaatt taacgcgaat tttaacaaaa tattaacgct tacaatttag
     3961 gtggcacttt tcggggaaat gtgcgcggaa cccctatttg tttatttttc taaatacatt
     4021 caaatatgta tccgctcatg agacaataac cctgataaat gcttcaataa tattgaaaaa
     4081 ggaagagtat gagtattcaa catttccgtg tcgcccttat tccctttttt gcggcatttt
     4141 gccttcctgt ttttgctcac ccagaaacgc tggtgaaagt aaaagatgct gaagatcagt
     4201 tgggtgcacg agtgggttac atcgaactgg atctcaacag cggtaagatc cttgagagtt
     4261 ttcgccccga agaacgtttt ccaatgatga gcacttttaa agttctgcta tgtggcgcgg
     4321 tattatcccg tattgacgcc gggcaagagc aactcggtcg ccgcatacac tattctcaga
     4381 atgacttggt tgagtactca ccagtcacag aaaagcatct tacggatggc atgacagtaa
     4441 gagaattatg cagtgctgcc ataaccatga gtgataacac tgcggccaac ttacttctga
     4501 caacgatcgg aggaccgaag gagctaaccg cttttttgca caacatgggg gatcatgtaa
     4561 ctcgccttga tcgttgggaa ccggagctga atgaagccat accaaacgac gagcgtgaca
     4621 ccacgatgcc tgtagcaatg gcaacaacgt tgcgcaaact attaactggc gaactactta
     4681 ctctagcttc ccggcaacaa ttaatagact ggatggaggc ggataaagtt gcaggaccac
     4741 ttctgcgctc ggcccttccg gctggctggt ttattgctga taaatctgga gccggtgagc
     4801 gtgggtctcg cggtatcatt gcagcactgg ggccagatgg taagccctcc cgtatcgtag
     4861 ttatctacac gacggggagt caggcaacta tggatgaacg aaatagacag atcgctgaga
     4921 taggtgcctc actgattaag cattggtaac tgtcagacca agtttactca tatatacttt
     4981 agattgattt aaaacttcat ttttaattta aaaggatcta ggtgaagatc ctttttgata
     5041 atctcatgac caaaatccct taacgtgagt tttcgttcca ctgagcgtca gaccccgtag
     5101 aaaagatcaa aggatcttct tgagatcctt tttttctgcg cgtaatctgc tgcttgcaaa
     5161 caaaaaaacc accgctacca gcggtggttt gtttgccgga tcaagagcta ccaactcttt
     5221 ttccgaaggt aactggcttc agcagagcgc agataccaaa tactgttctt ctagtgtagc
     5281 cgtagttagg ccaccacttc aagaactctg tagcaccgcc tacatacctc gctctgctaa
     5341 tcctgttacc agtggctgct gccagtggcg ataagtcgtg tcttaccggg ttggactcaa
     5401 gacgatagtt accggataag gcgcagcggt cgggctgaac ggggggttcg tgcacacagc
     5461 ccagcttgga gcgaacgacc tacaccgaac tgagatacct acagcgtgag ctatgagaaa
     5521 gcgccacgct tcccgaaggg agaaaggcgg acaggtatcc ggtaagcggc agggtcggaa
     5581 caggagagcg cacgagggag cttccagggg gaaacgcctg gtatctttat agtcctgtcg
     5641 ggtttcgcca cctctgactt gagcgtcgat ttttgtgatg ctcgtcaggg gggcggagcc
     5701 tatggaaaaa cgccagcaac gcggcctttt tacggttcct ggccttttgc tggccttttg
     5761 ctcacatgtt ctttcctgcg ttatcccctg attctgtgga taaccgtatt accgcctttg
     5821 agtgagctga taccgctcgc cgcagccgaa cgaccgagcg cagcgagtca gtgagcgagg
     5881 aagcggaaga gcgcccaata cgcaaaccgc ctctccccgc gcgttggccg attcattaat
     5941 gcagctg
//
